>Addgene plasmid #78959 | pU6-Mb-crRNA | depositor full sequence | sequence record 150244 | Full plasmid sequence
GACGAAGACTCAATTGTCGATTAGTGAACGGATCTCGACGGTATCGATCACGAGACTAGCCTCGAGCGGC
CGCCCCCTTCACCGAGGGCCTATTTCCCATGATTCCTTCATATTTGCATATACGATACAAGGCTGTTAGA
GAGATAATTGGAATTAATTTGACTGTAAACACAAAGATATTAGTACAAAATACGTGACGTAGAAAGTAAT
AATTTCTTGGGTAGTTTGCAGTTTTAAAATTATGTTTTAAAATGGACTATCATATGCTTACCGTAACTTG
AAAGTATTTCGATTTCTTGGCTTTATATATCTTGTGGAAAGGACGAAACACCGAATTTCTACTGTTTGTA
GATTGAGACGGGATCCATCCGTCTCCTTTTTTCTAGATTCGCGATGTACGGGCCAGATATACGCGTTGAC
ATTGATTATTGACTAGTTGTCTTCCTGCATTAATGAATCGGCCAACGCGCGGGGAGAGGCGGTTTGCGTA
TTGGGCGCTCTTCCGCTTCCTCGCTCACTGACTCGCTGCGCTCGGTCGTTCGGCTGCGGCGAGCGGTATC
AGCTCACTCAAAGGCGGTAATACGGTTATCCACAGAATCAGGGGATAACGCAGGAAAGAACATGTGAGCA
AAAGGCCAGCAAAAGGCCAGGAACCGTAAAAAGGCCGCGTTGCTGGCGTTTTTCCATAGGCTCCGCCCCC
CTGACGAGCATCACAAAAATCGACGCTCAAGTCAGAGGTGGCGAAACCCGACAGGACTATAAAGATACCA
GGCGTTTCCCCCTGGAAGCTCCCTCGTGCGCTCTCCTGTTCCGACCCTGCCGCTTACCGGATACCTGTCC
GCCTTTCTCCCTTCGGGAAGCGTGGCGCTTTCTCATAGCTCACGCTGTAGGTATCTCAGTTCGGTGTAGG
TCGTTCGCTCCAAGCTGGGCTGTGTGCACGAACCCCCCGTTCAGCCCGACCGCTGCGCCTTATCCGGTAA
CTATCGTCTTGAGTCCAACCCGGTAAGACACGACTTATCGCCACTGGCAGCAGCCACTGGTAACAGGATT
AGCAGAGCGAGGTATGTAGGCGGTGCTACAGAGTTCTTGAAGTGGTGGCCTAACTACGGCTACACTAGAA
GGACAGTATTTGGTATCTGCGCTCTGCTGAAGCCAGTTACCTTCGGAAAAAGAGTTGGTAGCTCTTGATC
CGGCAAACAAACCACCGCTGGTAGCGGTGGTTTTTTTGTTTGCAAGCAGCAGATTACGCGCAGAAAAAAA
GGATCTCAAGAAGATCCTTTGATCTTTTCTACGGGGTCTGACGCTCAGTGGAACGAAAACTCACGTTAAG
GGATTTTGGTCATGAGATTATCAAAAAGGATCTTCACCTAGATCCTTTTAAATTAAAAATGAAGTTTTAA
ATCAATCTAAAGTATATATGAGTAAACTTGGTCTGACAGTTACCAATGCTTAATCAGTGAGGCACCTATC
TCAGCGATCTGTCTATTTCGTTCATCCATAGTTGCCTGACTCCCCGTCGTGTAGATAACTACGATACGGG
AGGGCTTACCATCTGGCCCCAGTGCTGCAATGATACCGCGAGATCCACGCTCACCGGCTCCAGATTTATC
AGCAATAAACCAGCCAGCCGGAAGGGCCGAGCGCAGAAGTGGTCCTGCAACTTTATCCGCCTCCATCCAG
TCTATTAATTGTTGCCGGGAAGCTAGAGTAAGTAGTTCGCCAGTTAATAGTTTGCGCAACGTTGTTGCCA
TTGCTACAGGCATCGTGGTGTCACGCTCGTCGTTTGGTATGGCTTCATTCAGCTCCGGTTCCCAACGATC
AAGGCGAGTTACATGATCCCCCATGTTGTGCAAAAAAGCGGTTAGCTCCTTCGGTCCTCCGATCGTTGTC
AGAAGTAAGTTGGCCGCAGTGTTATCACTCATGGTTATGGCAGCACTGCATAATTCTCTTACTGTCATGC
CATCCGTAAGATGCTTTTCTGTGACTGGTGAGTACTCAACCAAGTCATTCTGAGAATAGTGTATGCGGCG
ACCGAGTTGCTCTTGCCCGGCGTCAATACGGGATAATACCGCGCCACATAGCAGAACTTTAAAAGTGCTC
ATCATTGGAAAACGTTCTTCGGGGCGAAAACTCTCAAGGATCTTACCGCTGTTGAGATCCAGTTCGATGT
AACCCACTCGTGCACCCAACTGATCTTCAGCATCTTTTACTTTCACCAGCGTTTCTGGGTGAGCAAAAAC
AGGAAGGCAAAATGCCGCAAAAAAGGGAATAAGGGCGACACGGAAATGTTGAATACTCATACTCTTCCTT
TTTCAATATTATTGAAGCATTTATCAGGGTTATTGTCTCATGAGCGGATACATATTTGAATGTATTTAGA
AAAATAAACAAATAGGGGTTCCGCGCACATTTCCCCGAAAAGTGCCACCTGACGTC
Features (pLannotate 1.2.2; 7 found; start..end, strand, type, name):
     17..34      +  CDS            Rev (fragment): human immunodeficiency virus 1 (HIV-1) Rev protein; rev; enhances nuclear export of unspliced and incompletely spliced viral mRNAs
     84..324     +  promoter       U6 promoter: RNA polymerase III promoter for human U6 snRNA
    418..438     +  enhancer       CMV enhancer (fragment): human cytomegalovirus immediate early enhancer
    445..498     -  CDS            lacI (fragment): lac repressor; lacI; The lac repressor binds to the lac operator to inhibit transcription in E. coli. This inhibition can be relieved by adding lactose or isopropyl-β-D-thiogalactopyranoside (IPTG).
    681..1269    -  rep_origin     ori: high-copy-number ColE1/pMB1/pBR322/pUC origin of replication
   1440..2300    -  CDS            AmpR: β-lactamase; bla; confers resistance to ampicillin, carbenicillin, and related antibiotics
   2301..2405    -  promoter       AmpR promoter: bla
