[The description below was written by a language model from this plasmid's Addgene catalogue record and pLannotate feature annotations shown in this document.]
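Description:
pU6-Mb-crRNA is a small (about 2.4 kb) empty cloning vector built on a pUC19 backbone for expressing CRISPR RNAs (crRNAs) that guide the Cpf1 nuclease designated MbCpf1 in mammalian cells. It is propagated in E. coli as a high-copy plasmid through the ColE1/pUC-type origin of replication and is selected with ampicillin via the β-lactamase gene driven by its native bla promoter. According to the record, a BsaI recognition site within the ampicillin-resistance gene was mutated. No mammalian selection marker or reporter is annotated.

The functional payload is a human U6 promoter, an RNA polymerase III promoter commonly used to produce short, defined, non-polyadenylated transcripts such as guide RNAs. Downstream of it the record describes a BsmBI site for cloning. As a type IIS enzyme that cuts outside its recognition sequence, BsmBI is typically used to insert annealed oligonucleotides encoding a target-specific spacer. The crRNA scaffold itself and the cloning site are not annotated in the feature table, so their exact arrangement cannot be stated from it. The very short fragments annotated as HIV-1 Rev, CMV enhancer and lacI span only some 18 to 54 nucleotides each and are most likely incidental sequence matches or backbone remnants rather than functional elements.

The vector carries no nuclease gene, so a crRNA expressed from it would have to be paired with a separately supplied MbCpf1 source. It was deposited in connection with a study of the genome-wide specificity of Cpf1 endonucleases in human cells.
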