Addgene plasmid #78959: pU6-Mb-crRNA
Purpose: (Empty Backbone) Cloning vector for expression of MbCpf1 crRNA. It contains BsmB1 site for cloning.
Depositing lab: Jin-Soo Kim. Depositing organization: Seoul National University. Publication: Genome-wide analysis reveals specificities of Cpf1 endonucleases in human cells. Kim D, Kim J, Hur JK, Been KW, Yoon SH, Kim JS. Nat Biotechnol. 2016 Jun 6. doi: 10.1038/nbt.3609. PubMed 27272384.
Backbone
  Vector backbone: pUC19
  Modifications to backbone: Bsa1 site in the ampicillin-resistant gene was mutated.
  Vector type: Mammalian Expression, CRISPR
  Promoter: U6 promoter
Growth in bacteria
  Bacterial resistance: Ampicillin, 100 μg/mL
  Growth temperature: 37°C
  Growth strain: DH5alpha
  Copy number: High Copy
Terms and licenses: Academic/Nonprofit Terms; Industry Terms: Not Available to Industry
How to cite: pU6-Mb-crRNA was a gift from Jin-Soo Kim (Addgene plasmid # 78959 ; http://n2t.net/addgene:78959 ; RRID:Addgene_78959)
