>Addgene plasmid #78959 | pU6-Mb-crRNA | addgene partial sequence | sequence record 150241 | hU6-F 5'-GAGGGCCTATTTCCCATGATT-3'
TGTTAGAGAGATAATTGGAATTAATTTGACTGTAAACACAAAGATATTAGTACAAAATACGTGACGTAGA
AAGTAATAATTTCTTGGGTAGTTTGCAGTTTTAAAATTATGTTTTAAAATGGACTATCATATGCTTACCG
TAACTTGAAAGTATTTCGATTTCTTGGCTTTATATATCTTGTGGAAAGGACGAAACACCGAATTTCTACT
GTTTGTAGATTGAGACGGGATCCATCCGTCTCCTTTTTTCTAGATTCGCGATGTACGGGCCAGATATACG
CGTTGACATTGATTATTGACTAGTTGTCTTCCTGCATTAATGAATCGGCCAACGCGCGGGGAGAGGCGGT
TTGCGTATTGGGCGCTCTTCCGCTTCCTCGCTCACTGACTCGCTGCGCTCGGTCGTTCGGCTGCGGCGAG
CGGTATCAGCTCACTCAAAGGCGGTAATACGGTTATCCACAGAATCAGGGGATAACGCAGGAAAGAACAT
GTGAGCAAAAGGCCAGCAAAAGGCCAGGAACCGTAAAAAGGCCGCGTTGCTGGCGTTTTTCCATAGGCTC
CGCCCCCCTGACGAGCATCACAAAAATCGACGCTCAAGTCAGAGGTGGCGAAACCCGACAGGACTATAAA
GATACCAGGCGTTTCCCCCTGGAAGCTCCCTCGTGCGCTCTCCTGTTCCGACCCTGCCGCTTACCGGATA
CCTGTCCGCCTTTCTCCCTTCGGGAAGCGTGGCGCTTTCTCATAGCTCACGCTGTAGGTATCTCAGTTCG
GTGTAGGTCGTTCGCTCCAAGCTGGGCTGTGTGCACGAACCCCCCGTTCAGCCCGACCGCTGCGCCTTAT
CCGGTAACTATCGTCTTGAGTCCAACCCGGTAAGACACGACTTATCGCCACTGGCAGCAGCCACTGGTAA
CAGGATTAGCAGAGCGAGGTATGTAGGCGGTGCTACAGAGTTCTTGAAGTGGTGGCCTAACTACGGCTAC
ACTAGAAG
