>Addgene plasmid #78959 | pU6-Mb-crRNA | addgene partial sequence | sequence record 150243 | pBR322ori-F 5'-GGGAAACGCCTGGTATCTTT-3'
TTGAGCGTCGATTTTTGTGATGCTCGTCAGGGGGGCGGAGCCTATGGAAAAACGCCAGCAACGCGGCCTT
TTTACGGTTCCTGGCCTTTTGCTGGCCTTTTGCTCACATGTTCTTTCCTGCGTTATCCCCTGATTCTGTG
GATAACCGTATTACCGCCTTTGAGTGAGCTGATACCGCTCGCCGCAGCCGAACGACCGAGCGCAGCGAGT
CAGTGAGCGAGGAAGCGGAAGAGCGCCCAATACGCAAACCGCCTCTCCCCGCGCGTTGGCCGATTCATTA
ATGCAGGAAGACAACTAGTCAATAATCAATGTCAACGCGTATATCTGGCCCGTACATCGCGAATCTAGAA
AAAAGGAGACGGATGGATCCCGTCTCAATCTACAAACAGTAGAAATTCGGTGTTTCGTCCTTTCCACAAG
ATATATAAAGCCAAGAAATCGAAATACTTTCAAGTTACGGTAAGCATATGATAGTCCATTTTAAAACATA
ATTTTAAAACTGCAAACTACCCAAGAAATTATTACTTTCTACGTCACGTATTTTGTACTAATATCTTTGT
GTTTACAGTCAAATTAATTCCAATTATCTCTCTAACAGCCTTGTATCGTATATGCAAATATGAAGGAATC
ATGGGAAATAGGCCCTCGGTGAAGGGGGCGGCCGCTCGAGGCTAGTCTCGTGATCGATACCGTCGAGATC
CGTTCACTAATCGACAATTGAGTCTTCGTCGACGTCAGGTGGCACTTTTCGGGGAAATGTGCGCGGAACC
CCTATTTGTTTATTTTTCTAAATACATTCAAATATGTATCCGCTCATGAGACAATAACCCTGATAAATGC
TTCAATAATATTGAAAAAGGAAGAGTATGAGTATTCAACATTTCCGTGTCGCCCTTATTCCCTTTTTTGC
GGCATTTTGCCTTCCTGTTTTTGCTCACCCAGAAACGCTGGTGAAAGTAAAAGATGCTGAAGATCA
